Addgene plasmid #49815: hSRAP.TWIN1.a13-69
Purpose: expression vector for SRAP(13-69) in pTWIN1 vector
Depositing lab: Thomas Cech. Depositing organization: University of Colorado, Boulder. Publication: Structure and function of steroid receptor RNA activator protein, the proposed partner of SRA noncoding RNA. McKay DB, Xi L, Barthel KK, Cech TR. J Mol Biol. 2014 Apr 17;426(8):1766-85. doi: 10.1016/j.jmb.2014.01.006. Epub 2014 Jan 30. PubMed 24486609.
Backbone
  Vector backbone: pTWIN1
  Backbone manufacturer: New England Biolabs
  Backbone size w/o insert (bp): 7375
  Total vector size (bp): 6826
  Modifications to backbone: cloning deleted fragment of original vector
  Vector type: Bacterial Expression
Growth in bacteria
  Bacterial resistance: Ampicillin, 100 μg/mL
  Growth temperature: 37°C
  Growth strain: XL10 Gold
  Growth instructions: BL21(DE3) should be used for protein expression.
  Copy number: Unknown
Gene/Insert
  Gene/Insert name: steroid receptor RNA activator protein aa 13-69 (alt name: SRAP)
  Species: H. sapiens (human)
  Insert size (bp): 171
  Mutation: wildtype codon-optimized for E. coli expression
  Entrez Gene: SRA1 (a.k.a. SRA, SRAP, STRAA1, pp7684)
  Promoter: T7
  Tag / fusion protein: intein & chitin binding domain (C terminal on backbone)
  Cloning method: Restriction Enzyme; 5′ cloning site NdeI (not destroyed); 3′ cloning site SpeI (not destroyed)
  Sequencing primers: 5′ T7 promoter; 3′ none
Terms and licenses: Academic/Nonprofit Terms; Industry Terms: Not Available to Industry
How to cite: hSRAP.TWIN1.a13-69 was a gift from Thomas Cech (Addgene plasmid # 49815 ; http://n2t.net/addgene:49815 ; RRID:Addgene_49815)
