[The description below was written by a language model from this plasmid's Addgene catalogue record and pLannotate feature annotations shown in this document.]
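Description:
hSRAP.TWIN1.a13-69 is a bacterial expression plasmid built on the pTWIN1 intein-fusion backbone, designed to produce residues 13–69 of the human steroid receptor RNA activator protein (SRAP, product of the SRA1 gene) in E. coli. The 171 bp insert encodes the wild-type amino-acid sequence but is codon-optimized for E. coli, and it was placed between the NdeI and SpeI sites. This cloning step removed a segment of the original vector, which is why the finished plasmid (6,826 bp) is smaller than the empty backbone. The plasmid carries a ColE1/pMB1-type origin together with the rop gene and a bom fragment, an M13 phage origin, and a β-lactamase gene for ampicillin selection. Short tetracycline-resistance and mbeC fragments are non-functional backbone remnants.

Expression is driven by a T7 promoter controlled by an adjacent lac operator, with a phage T7 gene 10 ribosome binding site upstream and a T7 terminator downstream. A plasmid-borne lacI gene supplies repressor, so transcription requires a host providing T7 RNA polymerase, such as a DE3 lysogen, and is inducible with IPTG. Five tandem rrnB T1 terminators upstream of the promoter shield the cassette from read-through transcription. The SRAP fragment is fused directly at its C-terminus to the Mxe GyrA intein followed by a chitin binding domain. This arrangement allows the fusion protein to be captured on chitin resin, after which thiol-induced cleavage at the intein's N-terminal junction releases the SRAP fragment without the tag. The record links the construct to structural and functional studies of SRAP, for which it provides a purified N-terminal fragment of the protein.
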