Features (pLannotate 1.2.2; 25 found; start..end, strand, type, name):
     35..139     +  promoter       AmpR promoter: bla
    140..1000    +  CDS            AmpR: β-lactamase; bla; confers resistance to ampicillin, carbenicillin, and related antibiotics
   1042..1555    -  rep_origin     M13 ori (sequence partly withheld): M13 bacteriophage origin of replication; arrow indicates direction of (+) strand synthesis
   1666..2254    +  rep_origin     ori: high-copy-number ColE1/pMB1/pBR322/pUC origin of replication
   2431..2521    -  misc_feature   bom (fragment): basis of mobility region from pBR322
   2623..2814    -  CDS            rop: Rop protein, which maintains plasmids at low copy number; rop
   2855..2965    +  CDS            mbeC (fragment): MBEC_ECOLX - Experimental evidence at protein level: Swiss-Prot protein existence level 1. Required for efficient mobilization of ColE1 plasmid and is thus essential to promote the specific transfer of the plasmid during conjugation. Probably functions by inducing DNA bending, helping the MbeA relaxase to melt the DNA around the nic site and cleave the phosphodiester bond. Binds specifically double-stranded DNA (dsDNA) containing the ColE1 oriT but does not recognize the inverted repeat (IR). From Escherichia coli.
   3000..3322    -  CDS            TcR (fragment): tetracycline efflux protein; tet; confers resistance to tetracycline
   3337..3358    -  protein_bind   CAP binding site: CAP binding activates transcription in the presence of cAMP. E. coli catabolite activator protein
   3371..4453    -  CDS            lacI: lac repressor; lacI; The lac repressor binds to the lac operator to inhibit transcription in E. coli. This inhibition can be relieved by adding lactose or isopropyl-β-D-thiogalactopyranoside (IPTG).
   4454..4531    -  promoter       lacI promoter: lacI
   4539..4632    -  CDS            TcR (fragment): tetracycline efflux protein; tet; confers resistance to tetracycline
   4684..4770    +  terminator     rrnB T1 terminator: Escherichia coli rrnB; transcription terminator T1 from the E. coli rrnB gene
   4867..4953    +  terminator     rrnB T1 terminator: Escherichia coli rrnB; transcription terminator T1 from the E. coli rrnB gene
   5050..5136    +  terminator     rrnB T1 terminator: Escherichia coli rrnB; transcription terminator T1 from the E. coli rrnB gene
   5233..5319    +  terminator     rrnB T1 terminator: Escherichia coli rrnB; transcription terminator T1 from the E. coli rrnB gene
   5416..5502    +  terminator     rrnB T1 terminator: Escherichia coli rrnB; transcription terminator T1 from the E. coli rrnB gene
   5637..5655    +  promoter       T7 promoter: promoter for bacteriophage T7 RNA polymerase
   5656..5680    +  protein_bind   lac operator: The lac repressor binds to the lac operator to inhibit transcription in E. coli. This inhibition can be relieved by adding lactose or isopropyl-β-D-thiogalactopyranoside (IPTG). lac repressor encoded by lacI
   5695..5717    +  RBS            RBS: efficient ribosome binding site from bacteriophage T7 gene 10 (Olins and Rangwala, 1989)
   5710..5895    +  CDS            SRA1 (fragment): SRA1_HUMAN - Experimental evidence at protein level: Swiss-Prot protein existence level 1. Functional RNA which acts as a transcriptional coactivator that selectively enhances steroid receptor-mediated transactivation ligand-independently through a mechanism involving the modulating N- terminal domain (AF-1) of steroid receptors. Also mediates transcriptional coactivation of steroid receptors ligand-dependently through the steroid-binding domain (AF-2). Enhances cellular proliferation and differentiation and promotes apoptosis in vivo. May play a role in tumorigenesis. From Homo sapiens (Human
   5896..6489    +  CDS            Mxe GyrA intein: modified GyrA intein (Southworth et al., 1999); Mycobacterium xenopi gyrA; N-terminal cleavage of this intein can be induced by thiols.
   6520..6675    +  CDS            CBD: chitin binding domain from chitinase A1 (Watanabe et al., 1994); Bacillus circulans chiA
   6697..6746    +  CDS            SET1 (fragment): solubility-enhancement tag derived from T7 phage gene 10B
   6754..6801    +  terminator     T7 terminator: transcription terminator for bacteriophage T7 RNA polymerase
>Addgene plasmid #49815 | hSRAP.TWIN1.a13-69 | depositor full sequence | sequence record 74333 | hSRAP.TWIN1.a13-69 sequence 6826 bps
AACTACGTCAGGTGGCACTTTTCGGGGAAATGTGCGCGGAACCCCTATTTGTTTATTTTTCTAAATACAT
TCAAATATGTATCCGCTCATGAGACAATAACCCTGATAAATGCTTCAATAATATTGAAAAAGGAAGAGTA
TGAGTATTCAACATTTCCGTGTCGCCCTTATTCCCTTTTTTGCGGCATTTTGCCTTCCTGTTTTTGCTCA
CCCAGAAACGCTGGTGAAAGTAAAAGATGCTGAAGATCAGTTGGGTGCACGAGTGGGTTACATCGAACTG
GATCTCAACAGCGGTAAGATCCTTGAGAGTTTTCGCCCCGAAGAACGTTCTCCAATGATGAGCACTTTTA
AAGTTCTGCTATGTGGCGCGGTATTATCCCGTGTTGACGCCGGGCAAGAGCAACTCGGTCGCCGCATACA
CTATTCTCAGAATGACTTGGTTGAGTACTCACCAGTCACAGAAAAGCATCTTACGGATGGCATGACAGTA
AGAGAATTATGCAGTGCTGCCATAACCATGAGTGATAACACTGCGGCCAACTTACTTCTGACAACGATCG
GAGGACCGAAGGAGCTAACCGCTTTTTTGCACAACATGGGGGATCATGTAACTCGCCTTGATCGTTGGGA
ACCGGAGCTGAATGAAGCCATACCAAACGACGAGCGTGACACCACGATGCCTGTAGCAATGGCAACAACG
TTGCGCAAACTATTAACTGGCGAACTACTTACTCTAGCTTCCCGGCAACAATTAATAGACTGGATGGAGG
CGGATAAAGTTGCAGGACCACTTCTGCGCTCGGCCCTTCCGGCTGGCTGGTTTATTGCTGATAAATCTGG
AGCCGGTGAGCGTGGGTCTCGCGGTATCATTGCAGCACTGGGGCCAGATGGTAAGCCCTCCCGTATCGTA
GTTATCTACACGACGGGGAGTCAGGCAACTATGGATGAACGAAATAGACAGATCGCTGAGATAGGTGCCT
CACTGATTAAGCATTGGTAACTGTCAGACCAAGTTTACTCATATATACTTTAGATTGATT
[38 nt withheld, positions 1041-1078]
A
[37 nt withheld, positions 1080-1116]
ATTTTGTTAAAATTCGCGTTAAATTTTTGTTAAATCAGCTCATTTTTTAACCAATAGGCCGAAATCGGCA
AAATCCCTTATAAATCAAAAGAATAGCCCGAGATAGGGT
[37 nt withheld, positions 1226-1262]
AAAGAACGTGGACTCCAACGTCAAAGG
[141 nt withheld, positions 1290-1430]
G
[125 nt withheld, positions 1432-1556]
AAAGGATCTAGGTGAAGATCCTTTTTGATAATCTCATGACCAAAATCCCTTAACGTGAGTTTTCGTTCCA
CTGAGCGTCAGACCCCGTAGAAAAGATCAAAGGATCTTCTTGAGATCCTTTTTTTCTGCGCGTAATCTGC
TGCTTGCAAACAAAAAAACCACCGCTACCAGCGGTGGTTTGTTTGCCGGATCAAGAGCTACCAACTCTTT
TTCCGAAGGTAACTGGCTTCAGCAGAGCGCAGATACCAAATACTGTCCTTCTAGTGTAGCCGTAGTTAGG
CCACCACTTCAAGAACTCTGTAGCACCGCCTACATACCTCGCTCTGCTAATCCTGTTACCAGTGGCTGCT
GCCAGTGGCGATAAGTCGTGTCTTACCGGGTTGGACTCAAGACGATAGTTACCGGATAAGGCGCAGCGGT
CGGGCTGAACGGGGGGTTCGTGCACACAGCCCAGCTTGGAGCGAACGACCTACACCGAACTGAGATACCT
ACAGCGTGAGCTATGAGAAAGCGCCACGCTTCCCGAAGGGAGAAAGGCGGACAGGTATCCGGTAAGCGGC
AGGGTCGGAACAGGAGAGCGCACGAGGGAGCTTCCAGGGGGAAACGCCTGGTATCTTTATAGTCCTGTCG
GGTTTCGCCACCTCTGACTTGAGCGTCGATTTTTGTGATGCTCGTCAGGGGGGCGGAGCCTATGGAAAAA
CGCCAGCAACGCGGCCTTTTTACGGTTCCTGGCCTTTTGCTGGCCTTTTGCTCACATGTTCTTTCCTGCG
TTATCCCCTGATTCTGTGGATAACCGTATTACCGCCTTTGAGTGAGCTGATACCGCTCGCCGCAGCCGAA
CGACCGAGCGCAGCGAGTCAGTGAGCGAGGAAGCTATGGTGCACTCTCAGTACAATCTGCTCTGATGCCG
CATAGTTAAGCCAGTATACACTCCGCTATCGCTACGTGACTGGGTCATGGCTGCGCCCCGACACCCGCCA
ACACCCGCTGACGCGCCCTGACGGGCTTGTCTGCTCCCGGCATCCGCTTACAGACAAGCTGTGACCGTCT
CCGGGAGCTGCATGTGTCAGAGGTTTTCACCGTCATCACCGAAACGCGCGAGGCAGCTGCGGTAAAGCTC
ATCAGCGTGGTCGTGCAGCGATTCACAGATGTCTGCCTGTTCATCCGCGTCCAGCTCGTTGAGTTTCTCC
AGAAGCGTTAATGTCTGGCTTCTGATAAAGCGGGCCATGTTAAGGGCGGTTTTTTCCTGTTTGGTCACTG
ATGCCTCCGTGTAAGGGGGATTTCTGTTCATGGGGGTAATGATACCGATGAAACGAGAGAGGATGCTCAC
GATACGGGTTACTGATGATGAACATGCCCGGTTACTGGAACGTTGTGAGGGTAAACAACTGGCGGTATGG
ATGCGGCGGGACCAGAGAAAAATCACTCAGGGTCAATGCCAGCCGAACGCCAGCAAGACGTAGCCCAGCG
CGTCGGCCGCCATGCCGGCGATAATGGCCTGCTTCTCGCCGAAACGTTTGGTGGCGGGACCAGTGACGAA
GGCTTGAGCGAGGGCGTGCAAGATTCCGAATACCGCAAGCGACAGGCCGATCATCGTCGCGCTCCAGCGA
AAGCGGTCCTCGCCGAAAATGACCCAGAGCGCTGCCGGCACCTGTCCTACGAGTTGCATGATAAAGAAGA
CAGTCATAAGTGCGGCGACGATAGTCATGCCCCGCGCCCACCGGAAGGAGCTGACTGGGTTGAAGGCTCT
CAAGGGCATCGGTCGAGATCCCGGTGCCTAATGAGTGAGCTAACTTACATTAATTGCGTTGCGCTCACTG
CCCGCTTTCCAGTCGGGAAACCTGTCGTGCCAGCTGCATTAATGAATCGGCCAACGCGCGGGGAGAGGCG
GTTTGCGTATTGGGCGCCAGGGTGGTTTTTCTTTTCACCAGTGAGACGGGCAACAGCTGATTGCCCTTCA
CCGCCTGGCCCTGAGAGAGTTGCAGCAAGCGGTCCACGCTGGTTTGCCCCAGCAGGCGAAAATCCTGTTT
GATGGTGGTTAACGGCGGGATATAACATGAGCTGTCTTCGGTATCGTCGTATCCCACTACCGAGATATCC
GCACCAACGCGCAGCCCGGACTCGGTAATGGCGCGCATTGCGCCCAGCGCCATCTGATCGTTGGCAACCA
GCATCGCAGTGGGAACGATGCCCTCATTCAGCATTTGCATGGTTTGTTGAAAACCGGACATGGCACTCCA
GTCGCCTTCCCGTTCCGCTATCGGCTGAATTTGATTGCGAGTGAGATATTTATGCCAGCCAGCCAGACGC
AGACGCGCCGAGACAGAACTTAATGGGCCCGCTAACAGCGCGATTTGCTGGTGACCCAATGCGACCAGAT
GCTCCACGCCCAGTCGCGTACCGTCTTCATGGGAGAAAATAATACTGTTGATGGGTGTCTGGTCAGAGAC
ATCAAGAAATAACGCCGGAACATTAGTGCAGGCAGCTTCCACAGCAATGGCATCCTGGTCATCCAGCGGA
TAGTTAATGATCAGCCCACTGACGCGTTGCGCGAGAAGATTGTGCACCGCCGCTTTACAGGCTTCGACGC
CGCTTCGTTCTACCATCGACACCACCACGCTGGCACCCAGTTGATCGGCGCGAGATTTAATCGCCGCGAC
AATTTGCGACGGCGCGTGCAGGGCCAGACTGGAGGTGGCAACGCCAATCAGCAACGACTGTTTGCCCGCC
AGTTGTTGTGCCACGCGGTTGGGAATGTAATTCAGCTCCGCCATCGCCGCTTCCACTTTTTCCCGCGTTT
TCGCAGAAACGTGGCTGGCCTGGTTCACCACGCGGGAAACGGTCTGATAAGAGACACCGGCATACTCTGC
GACATCGTATAACGTTACTGGTTTCACATTCACCACCCTGAATTGACTCTCTTCCGGGCGCTATCATGCC
ATACCGCGAAAGGTTTTGCGCCATTCGATGGTGTCCGGGATCTCGACGCTCTCCCTTATGCGACTCCTGC
ATTAGGAAGCAGCCCAGTAGTAGGTTGAGGCCGTTGAGCACCGCCGCCGCAAGGAATGGTGCATGCCGGC
ATGCCGCCCTTTCGTCTTCAAGAATTAATTCCCAATTCCCCAGGCATCAAATAAAACGAAAGGCTCAGTC
GAAAGACTGGGCCTTTCGTTTTATCTGTTGTTTGTCGGTGAACGCTCTCCTGAGTAGGACAAATCCGCCG
GGAGCGGATTTGAACGTTGCGAAGCAACGGCCCGGAGGGTGGCGGGCAGGACGCCCGCCATAAACTGCCA
GGAATTAATTCCCCAGGCATCAAATAAAACGAAAGGCTCAGTCGAAAGACTGGGCCTTTCGTTTTATCTG
TTGTTTGTCGGTGAACGCTCTCCTGAGTAGGACAAATCCGCCGGGAGCGGATTTGAACGTTGCGAAGCAA
CGGCCCGGAGGGTGGCGGGCAGGACGCCCGCCATAAACTGCCAGGAATTAATTCCCCAGGCATCAAATAA
AACGAAAGGCTCAGTCGAAAGACTGGGCCTTTCGTTTTATCTGTTGTTTGTCGGTGAACGCTCTCCTGAG
TAGGACAAATCCGCCGGGAGCGGATTTGAACGTTGCGAAGCAACGGCCCGGAGGGTGGCGGGCAGGACGC
CCGCCATAAACTGCCAGGAATTAATTCCCCAGGCATCAAATAAAACGAAAGGCTCAGTCGAAAGACTGGG
CCTTTCGTTTTATCTGTTGTTTGTCGGTGAACGCTCTCCTGAGTAGGACAAATCCGCCGGGAGCGGATTT
GAACGTTGCGAAGCAACGGCCCGGAGGGTGGCGGGCAGGACGCCCGCCATAAACTGCCAGGAATTAATTC
CCCAGGCATCAAATAAAACGAAAGGCTCAGTCGAAAGACTGGGCCTTTCGTTTTATCTGTTGTTTGTCGG
TGAACGCTCTCCTGAGTAGGACAAATCCGCCGGGAGCGGATTTGAACGTTGCGAAGCAACGGCCCGGAGG
GTGGCGGGCAGGACGCCCGCCATAAACTGCCAGGAATTGGGGATCGGAATTAATTCCCGGTTTAAACCGG
GGATCTCGATCCCGCGAAATTAATACGACTCACTATAGGGGAATTGTGAGCGGATAACAATTCCCCTCTA
GAAATAATTTTGTTTAACTTTAAGAAGGAGATATACATATGGCTGAACTGTATGTGAAACCGGGTAACAA
AGAACGTGGCTGGAATGATCCGCCGCAGTTTAGTTATGGCCTGCAGACCCAAGCGGGCGGTCCGCGTCGC
TCCCTGCTGACGAAACGTGTCGCAGCACCGCAAGATGGTTCTCCGCGCGTGCCGGCCTCAGAAACCTCGT
GCATCACGGGAGATGCACTAGTTGCCCTACCCGAGGGCGAGTCGGTACGCATCGCCGACATCGTGCCGGG
TGCGCGGCCCAACAGTGACAACGCCATCGACCTGAAAGTCCTTGACCGGCATGGCAATCCCGTGCTCGCC
GACCGGCTGTTCCACTCCGGCGAGCATCCGGTGTACACGGTGCGTACGGTCGAAGGTCTGCGTGTGACGG
GCACCGCGAACCACCCGTTGTTGTGTTTGGTCGACGTCGCCGGGGTGCCGACCCTGCTGTGGAAGCTGAT
CGACGAAATCAAGCCGGGCGATTACGCGGTGATTCAACGCAGCGCATTCAGCGTCGACTGTGCAGGTTTT
GCCCGCGGAAAACCCGAATTTGCGCCCACAACCTACACAGTCGGCGTCCCTGGACTGGTGCGTTTCTTGG
AAGCACACCACCGAGACCCGGACGCCCAAGCTATCGCCGACGAGCTGACCGACGGGCGGTTCTACTACGC
GAAAGTCGCCAGTGTCACCGACGCCGGCGTGCAGCCGGTGTATAGCCTTCGTGTCGACACGGCAGACCAC
GCGTTTATCACGAACGGGTTCGTCAGCCACGCTACTGGCCTCACCGGTCTGAACTCAGGCCTCACGACAA
ATCCTGGTGTATCCGCTTGGCAGGTCAACACAGCTTATACTGCGGGACAATTGGTCACATATAACGGCAA
GACGTATAAATGTTTGCAGCCCCACACCTCCTTGGCAGGATGGGAACCATCCAACGTTCCTGCCTTGTGG
CAGCTTCAATGACTGCAGGAAGGGGATCCGGCTGCTAACAAAGCCCGAAAGGAAGCTGAGTTGGCTGCTG
CCACCGCTGAGCAATAACTAGCATAACCCCTTGGGGCCTCTAAACGGGTCTTGAGGGGTTTTTTGCTGAA
AGGAGGAACTATATCCGGAT
