>Addgene plasmid #49815 | hSRAP.TWIN1.a13-69 | addgene partial sequence | sequence record 77398 | T7 5'-TAATACGACTCACTATAGGG-3'
GTTTAACTTTAAGAAGGAGATATACATATGGCTGAACTGTATGTGAAACCGGGTAACAAAGAACGTGGCT
GGAATGATCCGCCGCAGTTTAGTTATGGCCTGCAGACCCAAGCGGGCGGTCCGCGTCGCTCCCTGCTGAC
GAAACGTGTCGCAGCACCGCAAGATGGTTCTCCGCGCGTGCCGGCCTCAGAAACCTCGTGCATCACGGGA
GATGCACTAGTTGCCCTACCCGAGGGCGAGTCGGTACGCATCGCCGACATCGTGCCGGGTGCGCGGCCCA
ACAGTGACAACGCCATCGACCTGAAAGTCCTTGACCGGCATGGCAATCCCGTGCTCGCCGACCGGCTGTT
CCACTCCGGCGAGCATCCGGTGTACACGGTGCGTACGGTCGAAGGTCTGCGTGTGACGGGCACCGCGAAC
CACCCGTTGTTGTGTTTGGTCGACGTCGCCGGGGTGCCGACCCTGCTGTGGAAGCTGATCGACGAAATCA
AGCCGGGCGATTACGCGGTGATTCAACGCAGCGCATTCAGCGTCGACTGTGCAGGTTTTGCCCGCGGGAA
ACCCGAATTTGCGCCCACAACCTACACAGTCGGCGTCCCTGGACTGGTGCGTTTCTTGGAAGCACACCAC
CGAGACCCGGACGCCCAAGCTATCGCCGACGAGCTGACCGACGGGCGGTTCTACTACGCGAAAGTCGCCA
GTGTCACCGACGCCGGCGTGCAGCCGGTGTATAGCCTTC
